>Addgene plasmid #239342 | pmScarlet3_I3 | addgene full sequence | sequence record 474359 | Addgene NGS Result
TTGAGATCCTTTTTTTCTGCGCGTAATCTGCTGCTTGCAAACAAAAAAACCACCGCTACCAGCGGTGGTT
TGTTTGCCGGATCAAGAGCTACCAACTCTTTTTCCGAAGGTAACTGGCTTCAGCAGAGCGCAGATACCAA
ATACTGTTCTTCTAGTGTAGCCGTAGTTAGGCCACCACTTCAAGAACTCTGTAGCACCGCCTACATACCT
CGCTCTGCTAATCCTGTTACCAGTGGCTGCTGCCAGTGGCGATAAGTCGTGTCTTACCGGGTTGGACTCA
AGACGATAGTTACCGGATAAGGCGCAGCGGTCGGGCTGAACGGGGGGTTCGTGCACACAGCCCAGCTTGG
AGCGAACGACCTACACCGAACTGAGATACCTACAGCGTGAGCTATGAGAAAGCGCCACGCTTCCCGAAGG
GAGAAAGGCGGACAGGTATCCGGTAAGCGGCAGGGTCGGAACAGGAGAGCGCACGAGGGAGCTTCCAGGG
GGAAACGCCTGGTATCTTTATAGTCCTGTCGGGTTTCGCCACCTCTGACTTGAGCGTCGATTTTTGTGAT
GCTCGTCAGGGGGGCGGAGCCTATGGAAAAACGCCAGCAACGCGGCCTTTTTACGGTTCCTGGCCTTTTG
CTGGCCTTTTGCTCACATGTTCTTTCCTGCGTTATCCCCTGATTCTGTGGATAACCGTATTACCGCCATG
CATTAGTTATTAATAGTAATCAATTACGGGGTCATTAGTTCATAGCCCATATATGGAGTTCCGCGTTACA
TAACTTACGGTAAATGGCCCGCCTGGCTGACCGCCCAACGACCCCCGCCCATTGACGTCAATAATGACGT
ATGTTCCCATAGTAACGCCAATAGGGACTTTCCATTGACGTCAATGGGTGGAGTATTTACGGTAAACTGC
CCACTTGGCAGTACATCAAGTGTATCATATGCCAAGTACGCCCCCTATTGACGTCAATGACGGTAAATGG
CCCGCCTGGCATTATGCCCAGTACATGACCTTATGGGACTTTCCTACTTGGCAGTACATCTACGTATTAG
TCATCGCTATTACCATGGTGATGCGGTTTTGGCAGTACATCAATGGGCGTGGATAGCGGTTTGACTCACG
GGGATTTCCAAGTCTCCACCCCATTGACGTCAATGGGAGTTTGTTTTGGCACCAAAATCAACGGGACTTT
CCAAAATGTCGTAACAACTCCGCCCCATTGACGCAAATGGGCGGTAGGCGTGTACGGTGGGAGGTCTATA
TAAGCAGAGCTGGTTTAGTGAACCGTCAGATCCGCTAGCGCTACCGGACTCAGATCTCGAGCTCAAGCTT
CGAATTCTGCAGTCGACGGTACCGCGGGCCCGGGATCCAACCGGTCGCCACCATGGATTCAACCGAAGCC
GTGATCAAAGAATTTATGCGTTTTAAGGTCCACATGGAAGGCAGCATGAATGGCCACGAATTTGAAATCG
AAGGTGAGGGTGAGGGTCGGCCTTACGAGGGTACTCAGACCGCTAAGTTAAGAGTGACCAAGGGTGGCCC
ATTGCCATTCTCCTGGGACATCTTATCTCCCCAATTCATGTACGGGTCCCGGGCGTTTACCAAACACCCT
GCCGATATTCCTGACTATTGGAAGCAGTCTTTCCCCGAGGGATTTAAATGGGAGCGCGTGATGAACTTTG
AAGATGGCGGAGCCGTGTCCGTGGCTCAGGACACTTCACTGGAGGATGGCACCTTAATCTACAAGGTTAA
GCTCAGAGGGACTAACTTCCCCCCGGACGGGCCCGTAATGCAGAAAAAGACCATGGGGTGGGAAGCCTCC
ACCGAGCGATTGTACCCTGAAGATGTGGTGCTGAAGGGAGATATTAAGATGGCTTTAAGACTCAAGGATG
GCGGCCGCTATCTTGCCGACTTCAAGACCACTTACCGTGCTAAAAAACCAGTGCAGATGCCCGGCGCCTT
CAACATCGACCGGAAACTGGATATCACCAGTCACAACGAGGATTATACAGTGGTAGAGCAGTACGAGAGG
TCCGTGGCAAGACATTCTACCGGCGGATCCGGTGGTAGCGGTGGTAGCGGTGGTAGCGGTGGTAGCGAGG
AACTCTTTAAGAAGCATAAAATCGTAGCTGTGCTCAGAGCAAATTCAGTAGAGGAGGCGAAGAAAAAGGC
CCTGGCCGTTTTCCTGGGCGGAGTCCACCTCATCGAAATTACTTTTACTGTCCCCGACGCAGATACAGTC
ATAAAAGAGTTGAGTTTTCTCAAAGAGATGGGGGCGATCATCGGTGCCGGGACGGTTACGTCAGTCGAGC
AGTGCCGGAAAGCAGTGGAGTCAGGAGCGGAATTTATCGTATCTCCACATCTGGATGAGGAAATATCTCA
ATTCTGTAAAGAAAAAGGTGTCTTTTACATGCCCGGCGTTATGACGCCAACGGAGCTGGTGAAGGCCATG
AAGCTGGGACACACGATACTGGCTCTCTTTCCAGGCGAAGTGGTCGGTCCTCAATTCGTCAAGGCAATGA
AAGGGCCTTTCCCCAACGTTAAATTCGTCCCGACTGGGGGAGTAAACTTGGACAATGTTTGCGAATGGTT
TAAGGCAGGGGTACTCGCTGTTGGAGTTGGTTCCGCATTGGTAAAAGGTACGCCTGTCGAAGTGGCAGAA
AAGGCAAAGGCTTTCGTTGAGAAGATCCGCGGATGTACTGAATAGGCGACTCTAGATCATAATCAGCCAT
ACCACATTTGTAGAGGTTTTACTTGCTTTAAAAAACCTCCCACACCTCCCCCTGAACCTGAAACATAAAA
TGAATGCAATTGTTGTTGTTAACTTGTTTATTGCAGCTTATAATGGTTACAAATAAAGCAATAGCATCAC
AAATTTCACAAATAAAGCATTTTTTTCACTGCATTCTAGTTGTGGTTTGTCCAAACTCATCAATGTATCT
TAAGGCGTAAATTGTAAGCGTTAATATTTTGTTAAAATTCGCGTTAAATTTTTGTTAAATCAGCTCATTT
TTTAACCAATAGGCCGAAATCGGCAAAATCCCTTATAAATCAAAAGAATAGACCGAGATAGGGT
[37 nt withheld, positions 3075-3111]
AAAGAACGTGGACTCCAACGTCAAAGG
[49 nt withheld, positions 3139-3187]
T
[91 nt withheld, positions 3189-3279]
G
[124 nt withheld, positions 3281-3404]
CAGGTGGCACTTTTCGGGGAAATGTGCGCGGAACCCCTATTTGTTTATTTTTCTAAATACATTCAAATAT
GTATCCGCTCATGAGACAATAACCCTGATAAATGCTTCAATAATATTGAAAAAGGAAGAGTCCTGAGGCG
GAAAGAACCAGCTGTGGAATGTGTGTCAGTTAGGGTGTGGAAAGTCCCCAGGCTCCCCAGCAGGCAGAAG
TATGCAAAGCATGCATCTCAATTAGTCAGCAACCAGGTGTGGAAAGTCCCCAGGCTCCCCAGCAGGCAGA
AGTATGCAAAGCATGCATCTCAATTAGTCAGCAACCATAGTCCCGCCCCTAACTCCGCCCATCCCGCCCC
TAACTCCGCCCAGTTCCGCCCATTCTCCGCCCCATGGCTGACTAATTTTTTTTATTTATGCAGAGGCCGA
GGCCGCCTCGGCCTCTGAGCTATTCCAGAAGTAGTGAGGAGGCTTTTTTGGAGGCCTAGGCTTTTGCAAA
GATCGATCAAGAGACAGGATGAGGATCGTTTCGCATGATTGAACAAGATGGATTGCACGCAGGTTCTCCG
GCCGCTTGGGTGGAGAGGCTATTCGGCTATGACTGGGCACAACAGACAATCGGCTGCTCTGATGCCGCCG
TGTTCCGGCTGTCAGCGCAGGGGCGCCCGGTTCTTTTTGTCAAGACCGACCTGTCCGGTGCCCTGAATGA
ACTGCAAGACGAGGCAGCGCGGCTATCGTGGCTGGCCACGACGGGCGTTCCTTGCGCAGCTGTGCTCGAC
GTTGTCACTGAAGCGGGAAGGGACTGGCTGCTATTGGGCGAAGTGCCGGGGCAGGATCTCCTGTCATCTC
ACCTTGCTCCTGCCGAGAAAGTATCCATCATGGCTGATGCAATGCGGCGGCTGCATACGCTTGATCCGGC
TACCTGCCCATTCGACCACCAAGCGAAACATCGCATCGAGCGAGCACGTACTCGGATGGAAGCCGGTCTT
GTCGATCAGGATGATCTGGACGAAGAGCATCAGGGGCTCGCGCCAGCCGAACTGTTCGCCAGGCTCAAGG
CGAGCATGCCCGACGGCGAGGATCTCGTCGTGACCCATGGCGATGCCTGCTTGCCGAATATCATGGTGGA
AAATGGCCGCTTTTCTGGATTCATCGACTGTGGCCGGCTGGGTGTGGCGGACCGCTATCAGGACATAGCG
TTGGCTACCCGTGATATTGCTGAAGAGCTTGGCGGCGAATGGGCTGACCGCTTCCTCGTGCTTTACGGTA
TCGCCGCTCCCGATTCGCAGCGCATCGCCTTCTATCGCCTTCTTGACGAGTTCTTCTGAGCGGGACTCTG
GGGTTCGAAATGACCGACCAAGCGACGCCCAACCTGCCATCACGAGATTTCGATTCCACCGCCGCCTTCT
ATGAAAGGTTGGGCTTCGGAATCGTTTTCCGGGACGCCGGCTGGATGATCCTCCAGCGCGGGGATCTCAT
GCTGGAGTTCTTCGCCCACCCTAGGGGGAGGCTAACTGAAACACGGAAGGAGACAATACCGGAAGGAACC
CGCGCTATGACGGCAATAAAAAGACAGAATAAAACGCACGGTGTTGGGTCGTTTGTTCATAAACGCGGGG
TTCGGTCCCAGGGCTGGCACTCTGTCGATACCCCACCGAGACCCCATTGGGGCCAATACGCCCGCGTTTC
TTCCTTTTCCCCACCCCACCCCCCAAGTTCGGGTGAAGGCCCAGGGCTCGCAGCCAACGTCGGGGCGGCA
GGCCCTGCCATAGCCTCAGGTTACTCATATATACTTTAGATTGATTTAAAACTTCATTTTTAATTTAAAA
GGATCTAGGTGAAGATCCTTTTTGATAATCTCATGACCAAAATCCCTTAACGTGAGTTTTCGTTCCACTG
AGCGTCAGACCCCGTAGAAAAGATCAAAGGATCTTC
Features (pLannotate 1.2.2; 14 found; start..end, strand, type, name):
      1..589     +  rep_origin     ori: high-copy-number ColE1/pMB1/pBR322/pUC origin of replication
    764..1067    +  enhancer       CMV enhancer: human cytomegalovirus immediate early enhancer
   1068..1271    +  promoter       CMV promoter: human cytomegalovirus (CMV) immediate early promoter
   1312..1368    +  misc_feature   MCS: multiple cloning site
   1395..2057    +  CDS            mScarlet: mScarlet is a basic (constitutively fluorescent) red fluorescent protein published in 2016, derived from synthetic construct. It has moderate acid sensitivity.
   2715..2798    +  CDS            large T antigen (fragment): large T antigen from SV40 (simian virus 40)
   2821..2942    +  polyA_signal   SV40 poly(A) signal: SV40 polyadenylation signal
   2976..3404    -  rep_origin     f1 ori (sequence partly withheld): f1 bacteriophage origin of replication; arrow indicates direction of (+) strand synthesis
   3431..3535    +  promoter       AmpR promoter: bla
   3537..3894    +  promoter       SV40 promoter: SV40 enhancer and early promoter
   3929..4723    +  CDS            NeoR/KanR: aminoglycoside phosphotransferase from Tn5; aph(3')-II (or nptII); confers resistance to neomycin, kanamycin, and G418 (Geneticin®)
   4744..4896    +  CDS            ble (fragment): BLE_KLEPN - Experimental evidence at protein level: Swiss-Prot protein existence level 1. Binding protein with a strong affinity to the bleomycin family of antibiotics. Binds to CL990; an antimitotic-antibiotic compound. From Klebsiella pneumoniae.
   4955..5002    +  polyA_signal   HSV TK poly(A) signal: herpes simplex virus thymidine kinase polyadenylation signal (Cole and Stacy, 1985)
   5093..5109    -  polyA_signal   bGH poly(A) signal (fragment): bovine growth hormone polyadenylation signal
