[The description below was written by a language model from this plasmid's Addgene catalogue record and pLannotate feature annotations shown in this document.]
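Description:
pmScarlet3_I3 is a 5,330 bp mammalian expression plasmid built on a pEGFP-type backbone, in which the fluorescent protein position is occupied by the red fluorescent protein mScarlet3 fused to the N-terminus of the synthetic I3-01 nanocage subunit (about 609 bp, carrying a K129A mutation). The fusion is transcribed from the human cytomegalovirus immediate early enhancer and promoter and terminated by an SV40 polyadenylation signal. The automated feature table labels the fluorescent protein simply as mScarlet and leaves the region between it and the SV40 terminator unannotated. That gap matches the expected location and size of the I3-01 coding sequence, which the annotation tool evidently does not recognise. The short large T antigen, ble and bGH poly(A) fragments in the table are probably partial matches to backbone sequence rather than functional elements.

The plasmid replicates at high copy in E. coli through a ColE1/pUC-type origin, and it also carries an f1 phage origin. A single Tn5 aminoglycoside phosphotransferase gene (NeoR/KanR) serves two selection roles. A bacterial bla-type promoter drives it for kanamycin resistance in bacteria, and the SV40 enhancer and early promoter drive it for G418 selection in mammalian cells, with an HSV TK polyadenylation signal downstream.

When expressed in mammalian cells, the tagged subunits self-assemble into nanocages that each display 60 copies of the fluorescent protein. These give discrete intracellular particles with a fixed fluorophore number. According to the record, such particles were used for quantitative comparison of fluorescent proteins in live cells, with this construct serving as the mScarlet3 version.
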