Addgene plasmid #239342: pmScarlet3_I3
Purpose: Expresses the I3-01 nanocage subunit N-terminally tagged with mScarlet3 in mammalian cells. Assembles into nanocages tagged with 60 FPs.
Depositing lab: Torsten Wittmann. Depositing organization: University of California, San Francisco (UCSF). Publication: Quantitative comparison of fluorescent proteins using protein nanocages in live cells. Viola G, Ibrahim YW, Jacobs KA, Lemiere J, Kutys ML, Wittmann T. J Cell Sci. 2025 May 15;138(10):jcs263858. doi: 10.1242/jcs.263858. Epub 2025 May 21. PubMed 40326462.
Backbone
  Vector backbone: pEGFP
  Backbone size w/o insert (bp): 4000
  Total vector size (bp): 5330
  Vector type: Mammalian Expression
  Selectable markers: Neomycin (select with G418)
Growth in bacteria
  Bacterial resistance: Kanamycin, 50 μg/mL
  Growth temperature: 37°C
  Growth strain: DH5alpha
  Copy number: High Copy
Gene/Insert
  Gene/Insert name: I3-01 (alt name: I3 nanocage subunit)
  Species: Synthetic
  Insert size (bp): 609
  Mutation: K129A
  Promoter: CMV
  Tag / fusion protein: mScarlet3 (N terminal on insert)
  Cloning method: Gibson Cloning
  Sequencing primers: 5′ NA
Terms and licenses: Academic/Nonprofit Terms; Industry Terms: Not Available to Industry
How to cite: pmScarlet3_I3 was a gift from Torsten Wittmann (Addgene plasmid # 239342 ; http://n2t.net/addgene:239342 ; RRID:Addgene_239342)
